>Addgene plasmid #10834 | pcDNA3 HA Arf6 | addgene full sequence | sequence record 190137 | Addgene NGS Result
TCGACGGATCGGGAGATCTCCCGATCCCCTATGGTGCACTCTCAGTACAATCTGCTCTGATGCCGCATAG
TTAAGCCAGTATCTGCTCCCTGCTTGTGTGTTGGAGGTCGCTGAGTAGTGCGCGAGCAAAATTTAAGCTA
CAACAAGGCAAGGCTTGACCGACAATTGCATGAAGAATCTGCTTAGGGTTAGGCGTTTTGCGCTGCTTCG
CGATGTACGGGCCAGATATACGCGTTGACATTGATTATTGACTAGTTATTAATAGTAATCAATTACGGGG
TCATTAGTTCATAGCCCATATATGGAGTTCCGCGTTACATAACTTACGGTAAATGGCCCGCCTGGCTGAC
CGCCCAACGACCCCCGCCCATTGACGTCAATAATGACGTATGTTCCCATAGTAACGCCAATAGGGACTTT
CCATTGACGTCAATGGGTGGAGTATTTACGGTAAACTGCCCACTTGGCAGTACATCAAGTGTATCATATG
CCAAGTACGCCCCCTATTGACGTCAATGACGGTAAATGGCCCGCCTGGCATTATGCCCAGTACATGACCT
TATGGGACTTTCCTACTTGGCAGTACATCTACGTATTAGTCATCGCTATTACCATGGTGATGCGGTTTTG
GCAGTACATCAATGGGCGTGGATAGCGGTTTGACTCACGGGGATTTCCAAGTCTCCACCCCATTGACGTC
AATGGGAGTTTGTTTTGGCACCAAAATCAACGGGACTTTCCAAAATGTCGTAACAACTCCGCCCCATTGA
CGCAAATGGGCGGTAGGCGTGTACGGTGGGAGGTCTATATAAGCAGAGCTCTCTGGCTAACTAGAGAACC
CACTGCTTACTGGCTTATCGAAATTAATACGACTCACTATAGGGAGACCCAAGCTTGGTACCGAGCTCGG
ATCCACTAGTAACGGCCGCCAGTGTGCTGGAATTCATGGGGAAGGTGCTATCCAAAATCTTCGGGAACAA
GGAAATGCGGATCCTCATGTTGGGCCTGGACGCGGCCGGCAAGACAACAATCCTGTACAAGTTGAAGCTG
GGCCAGTCGGTGACCACCATTCCCACTGTGGGTTTCAACGTGGAGACGGTGACTTACAAAAATGTCAAGT
TCAACGTATGGGATGTGGGCGGCCAGGACAAGATCCGGCCGCTCTGGCGGCATTACTACACTGGGACCCA
AGGTCTCATCTTCGTAGTGGACTGCGCCGACCGCGACCGCATCGATGAGGCTCGCCAGGAGCTGCACCGC
ATTATCAATGACCGGGAGATGAGGGACGCCATAATCCTCATCTTCGCCAACAAGCAGGACCTGCCCGATG
CCATGAAACCCCACGAGATCCAGGAGAAACTGGGCCTGACCCGGATTCGGGACAGGAACTGGTATGTGCA
GCCCTCCTGTGCCACCTCAGGGGACGGACTCTATGAGGGGCTCACATGGTTAACCTCTAACTACAAATCT
TACCCATACGATGTTCCAGATTACGCTTAATAGTCTAGACAGCTGAGATCTGATATCCATCACACTGGCG
GCCGCTCGAGCATGCATCTAGAGGGCCCTATTCTATAGTGTCACCTAAATGCTAGAGCTCGCTGATCAGC
CTCGACTGTGCCTTCTAGTTGCCAGCCATCTGTTGTTTGCCCCTCCCCCGTGCCTTCCTTGACCCTGGAA
GGTGCCACTCCCACTGTCCTTTCCTAATAAAATGAGGAAATTGCATCGCATTGTCTGAGTAGGTGTCATT
CTATTCTGGGGGGTGGGGTGGGGCAGGACAGCAAGGGGGAGGATTGGGAAGACAATAGCAGGCATGCTGG
GGATGCGGTGGGCTCTATGGCTTCTGAGGCGGAAAGAACCAGCTGGGGCTCTAGGGGGTATCCCC
[124 nt withheld, positions 1886-2009]
C
[91 nt withheld, positions 2011-2101]
A
[49 nt withheld, positions 2103-2151]
CCTTTGACGTTGGAGTCCACGTTCTTT
[37 nt withheld, positions 2179-2215]
ACCCTATCTCGGTCTATTCTTTTGATTTATAAGGGATTTTGCCGATTTCGGCCTATTGGTTAAAAAATGA
GCTGATTTAACAAAAATTTAACGCGAATTAATTCTGTGGAATGTGTGTCAGTTAGGGTGTGGAAAGTCCC
CAGGCTCCCCAGCAGGCAGAAGTATGCAAAGCATGCATCTCAATTAGTCAGCAACCAGGTGTGGAAAGTC
CCCAGGCTCCCCAGCAGGCAGAAGTATGCAAAGCATGCATCTCAATTAGTCAGCAACCATAGTCCCGCCC
CTAACTCCGCCCATCCCGCCCCTAACTCCGCCCAGTTCCGCCCATTCTCCGCCCCATGGCTGACTAATTT
TTTTTATTTATGCAGAGGCCGAGGCCGCCTCTGCCTCTGAGCTATTCCAGAAGTAGTGAGGAGGCTTTTT
TGGAGGCCTAGGCTTTTGCAAAAAGCTCCCGGGAGCTTGTATATCCATTTTCGGATCTGATCAAGAGACA
GGATGAGGATCGTTTCGCATGATTGAACAAGATGGATTGCACGCAGGTTCTCCGGCCGCTTGGGTGGAGA
GGCTATTCGGCTATGACTGGGCACAACAGACAATCGGCTGCTCTGATGCCGCCGTGTTCCGGCTGTCAGC
GCAGGGGCGCCCGGTTCTTTTTGTCAAGACCGACCTGTCCGGTGCCCTGAATGAACTGCAGGACGAGGCA
GCGCGGCTATCGTGGCTGGCCACGACGGGCGTTCCTTGCGCAGCTGTGCTCGACGTTGTCACTGAAGCGG
GAAGGGACTGGCTGCTATTGGGCGAAGTGCCGGGGCAGGATCTCCTGTCATCTCACCTTGCTCCTGCCGA
GAAAGTATCCATCATGGCTGATGCAATGCGGCGGCTGCATACGCTTGATCCGGCTACCTGCCCATTCGAC
CACCAAGCGAAACATCGCATCGAGCGAGCACGTACTCGGATGGAAGCCGGTCTTGTCGATCAGGATGATC
TGGACGAAGAGCATCAGGGGCTCGCGCCAGCCGAACTGTTCGCCAGGCTCAAGGCGCGCATGCCCGACGG
CGAGGATCTCGTCGTGACCCATGGCGATGCCTGCTTGCCGAATATCATGGTGGAAAATGGCCGCTTTTCT
GGATTCATCGACTGTGGCCGGCTGGGTGTGGCGGACCGCTATCAGGACATAGCGTTGGCTACCCGTGATA
TTGCTGAAGAGCTTGGCGGCGAATGGGCTGACCGCTTCCTCGTGCTTTACGGTATCGCCGCTCCCGATTC
GCAGCGCATCGCCTTCTATCGCCTTCTTGACGAGTTCTTCTGAGCGGGACTCTGGGGTTCGAAATGACCG
ACCAAGCGACGCCCAACCTGCCATCACGAGATTTCGATTCCACCGCCGCCTTCTATGAAAGGTTGGGCTT
CGGAATCGTTTTCCGGGACGCCGGCTGGATGATCCTCCAGCGCGGGGATCTCATGCTGGAGTTCTTCGCC
CACCCCAACTTGTTTATTGCAGCTTATAATGGTTACAAATAAAGCAATAGCATCACAAATTTCACAAATA
AAGCATTTTTTTCACTGCATTCTAGTTGTGGTTTGTCCAAACTCATCAATGTATCTTATCATGTCTGTAT
ACCGTCGACCTCTAGCTAGAGCTTGGCGTAATCATGGTCATAGCTGTTTCCTGTGTGAAATTGTTATCCG
CTCACAATTCCACACAACATACGAGCCGGAAGCATAAAGTGTAAAGCCTGGGGTGCCTAATGAGTGAGCT
AACTCACATTAATTGCGTTGCGCTCACTGCCCGCTTTCCAGTCGGGAAACCTGTCGTGCCAGCTGCATTA
ATGAATCGGCCAACGCGCGGGGAGAGGCGGTTTGCGTATTGGGCGCTCTTCCGCTTCCTCGCTCACTGAC
TCGCTGCGCTCGGTCGTTCGGCTGCGGCGAGCGGTATCAGCTCACTCAAAGGCGGTAATACGGTTATCCA
CAGAATCAGGGGATAACGCAGGAAAGAACATGTGAGCAAAAGGCCAGCAAAAGGCCAGGAACCGTAAAAA
GGCCGCGTTGCTGGCGTTTTTCCATAGGCTCCGCCCCCCTGACGAGCATCACAAAAATCGACGCTCAAGT
CAGAGGTGGCGAAACCCGACAGGACTATAAAGATACCAGGCGTTTCCCCCTGGAAGCTCCCTCGTGCGCT
CTCCTGTTCCGACCCTGCCGCTTACCGGATACCTGTCCGCCTTTCTCCCTTCGGGAAGCGTGGCGCTTTC
TCATAGCTCACGCTGTAGGTATCTCAGTTCGGTGTAGGTCGTTCGCTCCAAGCTGGGCTGTGTGCACGAA
CCCCCCGTTCAGCCCGACCGCTGCGCCTTATCCGGTAACTATCGTCTTGAGTCCAACCCGGTAAGACACG
ACTTATCGCCACTGGCAGCAGCCACTGGTAACAGGATTAGCAGAGCGAGGTATGTAGGCGGTGCTACAGA
GTTCTTGAAGTGGTGGCCTAACTACGGCTACACTAGAAGAACAGTATTTGGTATCTGCGCTCTGCTGAAG
CCAGTTACCTTCGGAAAAAGAGTTGGTAGCTCTTGATCCGGCAAACAAACCACCGCTGGTAGCGGTGGTT
TTTTTGTTTGCAAGCAGCAGATTACGCGCAGAAAAAAAGGATCTCAAGAAGATCCTTTGATCTTTTCTAC
GGGGTCTGACGCTCAGTGGAACGAAAACTCACGTTAAGGGATTTTGGTCATGAGATTATCAAAAAGGATC
TTCACCTAGATCCTTTTAAATTAAAAATGAAGTTTTAAATCAATCTAAAGTATATATGAGTAAACTTGGT
CTGACAGTTACCAATGCTTAATCAGTGAGGCACCTATCTCAGCGATCTGTCTATTTCGTTCATCCATAGT
TGCCTGACTCCCCGTCGTGTAGATAACTACGATACGGGAGGGCTTACCATCTGGCCCCAGTGCTGCAATG
ATACCGCGAGACCCACGCTCACCGGCTCCAGATTTATCAGCAATAAACCAGCCAGCCGGAAGGGCCGAGC
GCAGAAGTGGTCCTGCAACTTTATCCGCCTCCATCCAGTCTATTAATTGTTGCCGGGAAGCTAGAGTAAG
TAGTTCGCCAGTTAATAGTTTGCGCAACGTTGTTGCCATTGCTACAGGCATCGTGGTGTCACGCTCGTCG
TTTGGTATGGCTTCATTCAGCTCCGGTTCCCAACGATCAAGGCGAGTTACATGATCCCCCATGTTGTGCA
AAAAAGCGGTTAGCTCCTTCGGTCCTCCGATCGTTGTCAGAAGTAAGTTGGCCGCAGTGTTATCACTCAT
GGTTATGGCAGCACTGCATAATTCTCTTACTGTCATGCCATCCGTAAGATGCTTTTCTGTGACTGGTGAG
TACTCAACCAAGTCATTCTGAGAATAGTGTATGCGGCGACCGAGTTGCTCTTGCCCGGCGTCAATACGGG
ATAATACCGCGCCACATAGCAGAACTTTAAAAGTGCTCATCATTGGAAAACGTTCTTCGGGGCGAAAACT
CTCAAGGATCTTACCGCTGTTGAGATCCAGTTCGATGTAACCCACTCGTGCACCCAACTGATCTTCAGCA
TCTTTTACTTTCACCAGCGTTTCTGGGTGAGCAAAAACAGGAAGGCAAAATGCCGCAAAAAAGGGAATAA
GGGCGACACGGAAATGTTGAATACTCATACTCTTCCTTTTTCAATATTATTGAAGCATTTATCAGGGTTA
TTGTCTCATGAGCGGATACATATTTGAATGTATTTAGAAAAATAAACAAATAGGGGTTCCGCGCACATTT
CCCCGAAAAGTGCCACCTGACG
Features (pLannotate 1.2.2; 22 found; start..end, strand, type, name):
     30..82      -  misc_feature   bom (fragment): basis of mobility region from pBR322
    237..616     +  enhancer       CMV enhancer: human cytomegalovirus immediate early enhancer
    617..820     +  promoter       CMV promoter: human cytomegalovirus (CMV) immediate early promoter
    816..849     +  LTR            5' LTR (truncated) (fragment): truncated 5' long terminal repeat (LTR) from HIV-1
    865..883     +  promoter       T7 promoter: promoter for bacteriophage T7 RNA polymerase
    946..1470    +  CDS            ARF6: ARF6_HUMAN - Experimental evidence at protein level: Swiss-Prot protein existence level 1. (Microbial infection) Functions as an allosteric activator of the cholera toxin catalytic subunit, an ADP-ribosyltransferase. From Homo sapiens (Human).
   1471..1499    +  CDS            3xHA (fragment): three tandem HA epitope tags
   1572..1590    -  promoter       SP6 promoter: promoter for bacteriophage SP6 RNA polymerase
   1616..1840    +  polyA_signal   bGH poly(A) signal: bovine growth hormone polyadenylation signal
   1844..1865    +  promoter       SV40 promoter (fragment): SV40 enhancer and early promoter
   1886..2314    +  rep_origin     f1 ori (sequence partly withheld): f1 bacteriophage origin of replication; arrow indicates direction of (+) strand synthesis
   2328..2657    +  promoter       SV40 promoter: SV40 enhancer and early promoter
   2724..3515    +  CDS            neo: KKA2_KLEPN - Also known as kan, nptII. Experimental evidence at protein level: Swiss-Prot protein existence level 1. Resistance to kanamycin, neomycin, paromomycin, ribostamycin, butirosin and gentamicin B. From Klebsiella pneumoniae.
   3539..3697    +  CDS            ble (fragment): BLE_KLEPN - Experimental evidence at protein level: Swiss-Prot protein existence level 1. Binding protein with a strong affinity to the bleomycin family of antibiotics. Binds to CL990; an antimitotic-antibiotic compound. From Klebsiella pneumoniae.
   3692..3813    +  polyA_signal   SV40 poly(A) signal: SV40 polyadenylation signal
   3886..3902    -  protein_bind   lac operator: The lac repressor binds to the lac operator to inhibit transcription in E. coli. This inhibition can be relieved by adding lactose or isopropyl-β-D-thiogalactopyranoside (IPTG). lac repressor encoded by lacI
   3910..3940    -  promoter       lac promoter: promoter for the E. coli lac operon
   3955..3976    -  protein_bind   CAP binding site: CAP binding activates transcription in the presence of cAMP. E. coli catabolite activator protein
   3989..4081    -  CDS            lacI (fragment): lac repressor; lacI; The lac repressor binds to the lac operator to inhibit transcription in E. coli. This inhibition can be relieved by adding lactose or isopropyl-β-D-thiogalactopyranoside (IPTG).
   4264..4852    -  rep_origin     ori: high-copy-number ColE1/pMB1/pBR322/pUC origin of replication
   5023..5883    -  CDS            AmpR: β-lactamase; bla; confers resistance to ampicillin, carbenicillin, and related antibiotics
   5884..5988    -  promoter       AmpR promoter: bla
