[The description below was written by a language model from this plasmid's Addgene catalogue record and pLannotate feature annotations shown in this document.]
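Description:
pcDNA3 HA Arf6 is a mammalian expression plasmid carrying human ARF6, a small GTPase of the ADP-ribosylation factor family, with an HA epitope tag. It is built on an Invitrogen pcDNA3-series backbone (the record lists pcDNA3.1, although the name says pcDNA3). The sequenced plasmid is about 6.0 kb. It is maintained in E. coli at high copy through a ColE1/pUC-type origin, with ampicillin selection provided by the β-lactamase gene and its own promoter. An f1 origin is also present and allows production of single-stranded DNA.

The 525 bp ARF6 coding sequence was inserted between EcoRI and XhoI sites, downstream of the human cytomegalovirus immediate early enhancer and promoter and upstream of the bovine growth hormone polyadenylation signal, which together give strong constitutive expression in transfected mammalian cells. The HA tag is fused at the C terminus. The annotation places a short match to an HA repeat directly after the ARF6 open reading frame, and its length fits a single HA epitope rather than a triple tag. T7 and SP6 phage promoters flank the insert and can be used for sequencing or in vitro transcription. A separate cassette, consisting of the SV40 early promoter, the neomycin phosphotransferase gene and the SV40 poly(A) signal, permits G418 selection of stable transfectants. Small annotated fragments such as the HIV-1 LTR, ble, lacI and bom hits are probably backbone remnants or partial sequence matches rather than functional elements.

The associated publication concerns the ARF GTPase-activating protein DEF-1/ASAP1 and cell motility. This suggests the plasmid was used to express epitope-tagged ARF6 for detection or immunoprecipitation in studies of ARF regulation.
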