Addgene plasmid #10834: pcDNA3 HA Arf6
Depositing lab: Thomas Roberts. Depositing organization: Dana-Farber Cancer Institute. Publication: DEF-1/ASAP1 is a GTPase-activating protein (GAP) for ARF1 that enhances cell motility through a GAP-dependent mechanism. Furman C, Short SM, Subramanian RR, Zetter BR, Roberts TM. J Biol Chem. 2002 Mar 8. 277(10):7962-9. 10.1074/jbc.M109149200 PubMed 11773070.
Backbone
  Vector backbone: pcDNA3.1
  Backbone manufacturer: Invitrogen
  Backbone size w/o insert (bp): 5428
  Vector type: Mammalian Expression
  Selectable markers: Neomycin (select with G418)
Growth in bacteria
  Bacterial resistance: Ampicillin, 100 μg/mL
  Growth temperature: 37°C
  Growth strain: DH5alpha
  Copy number: High Copy
Gene/Insert
  Gene/Insert name: Arf6
  Species: H. sapiens (human)
  Insert size (bp): 525
  Entrez Gene: ARF6
  Tag / fusion protein: HA (C terminal on insert)
  Cloning method: Restriction Enzyme; 5′ cloning site EcoRI (not destroyed); 3′ cloning site XhoI (not destroyed)
  Sequencing primers: 5′ T7; 3′ bGH PA terminator
Resource information
  A portion of this plasmid was derived from a plasmid made by: Richard Klausner
Terms and licenses: Academic/Nonprofit Terms; Industry Terms: Not Available to Industry
How to cite: pcDNA3 HA Arf6 was a gift from Thomas Roberts (Addgene plasmid # 10834 ; http://n2t.net/addgene:10834 ; RRID:Addgene_10834)
