>Addgene plasmid #10834 | pcDNA3 HA Arf6 | addgene partial sequence | sequence record 114645 | CMV-F 5'-CGCAAATGGGCGGTAGGCGTG-3'
ACTAGAGAACCCACTGCTTACTGGCTTATCGAAATTAATACGACTCACTATAGGGAGACCCAAGCTTGGT
ACCGAGCTCGGATCCACTAGTAACGGCCGCCAGTGTGCTGGAATTCATGGGGAAGGTGCTATCCAAAATC
TTCGGGAACAAGGAAATGCGGATCCTCATGTTGGGCCTGGACGCGGCCGGCAAGACAACAATCCTGTACA
AGTTGAAGCTGGGCCAGTCGGTGACCACCATTCCCACTGTGGGTTTCAACGTGGAGACGGTGACTTACAA
AAATGTCAAGTTCAACGTATGGGATGTGGGCGGCCAGGACAAGATCCGGCCGCTCTGGCGGCATTACTAC
ACTGGGACCCAAGGTCTCATCTTCGTAGTGGACTGCGCCGACCGCGACCGCATCGATGAGGCTCGCCAGG
AGCTGCACCGCATTATCAATGACCGGGAGATGAGGGACGCCATAATCCTCATCTTCGCCAACAAGCAGGA
CCTGCCCGATGCCATGAAACCCCACGAGATCCAGGAGAAACTGGGCCTGACCCGGATTCGGGACAGGAAC
TGGTATGTGCAGCCCTCCTGTGCCACCTCAGGGGACGGACTCTATGAGGGGCTCACATGGTTAACCTCTA
ACTACAAATCTTACCCATACGATGTTCCAGATTACGCTTAATAGTCTAGACAGCTGAGATCTGATATCCA
TCACACTGGCGGCCGCTCGAGCATGCATCTAGAGGGCCCTATTCTATAGTGTCACCTAAATGCTAGAGCT
CGCTGATCAGCCTCGACTGTGCCTTCTAGTTGCCAGCCATCTGTTGTTTGCCC
